Addgene plasmid #214302: pMAL-MBP-FRB-KRas/N12
Purpose: Express split-KRas fragment fused with FRB and MBP
Depositing lab: Cliff Stains. Depositing organization: University of Virginia. Publication: Standardized Parts for Activation of Small GTPase Signaling in Living Cells. He Y, Faulkner BM, Roberti MA, Bassford DK, Stains C. Angew Chem Int Ed Engl. 2024 Jul 26:e202403499. doi: 10.1002/anie.202403499. PubMed 39058298.
Backbone
  Vector backbone: pMAL-c5X-His
  Backbone manufacturer: Genephore
  Backbone size w/o insert (bp): 5695
  Vector type: Bacterial Expression
Growth in bacteria
  Bacterial resistance: Ampicillin, 100 μg/mL
  Growth temperature: 37°C
  Growth strain: NEB Stable
  Copy number: High Copy
Gene/Insert
  Gene/Insert name: Split-KRas fragment fused with FRB
  Species: H. sapiens (human)
  Insert size (bp): 357
  Entrez Gene: KRAS (a.k.a. 'C-K-RAS, C-K-RAS, CFC2, K-RAS2A, K-RAS2B, K-RAS4A, K-RAS4B, K-Ras, K-Ras 2, KI-RAS, KRAS1, KRAS2, NS, NS3, OES, RALD, RASK2, c-Ki-ras, c-Ki-ras2)
  Promoter: Tac
  Tag / fusion protein: Maltose-binding protein (MBP) (N terminal on insert)
  Cloning method: Restriction Enzyme; 5′ cloning site NdeI (not destroyed); 3′ cloning site BamHI (not destroyed)
Terms and licenses: Academic/Nonprofit Terms; Industry Terms: Not Available to Industry
How to cite: pMAL-MBP-FRB-KRas/N12 was a gift from Cliff Stains (Addgene plasmid # 214302 ; http://n2t.net/addgene:214302 ; RRID:Addgene_214302)
