[The description below was written by a language model from this plasmid's Addgene catalogue record and pLannotate feature annotations shown in this document.]
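Description:
pMAL-MBP-FRB-KRas/N12 is a bacterial expression plasmid built on the pMAL-c5X-His backbone for producing a maltose-binding protein fusion in the E. coli cytoplasm. It replicates from a ColE1/pMB1-type origin and is selected with ampicillin through the bla (AmpR) gene. The catalogue lists it as high copy, although the annotation also shows the rop gene and bom fragments carried over from pBR322, elements usually associated with copy-number moderation. Transcription of the fusion is driven by the hybrid tac promoter followed by a lac operator. The plasmid supplies its own lac repressor from a lacI gene under the lacIq promoter, so expression is held off until it is induced with IPTG. Tandem rrnB T1 and T2 terminators close the expression unit.

The open reading frame begins with a signal-sequence-less MBP, which stays in the cytosol and serves as a solubility partner and amylose-affinity handle. The insert, about 357 bp and cloned between NdeI and BamHI, encodes the FRB domain (the FKBP–rapamycin binding domain of human FRAP/mTOR) followed by a very short human K-Ras segment of roughly a dozen codons. This matches the "N12" in the name and the stated purpose of expressing a split-KRas fragment. FRB dimerises with FKBP in the presence of rapamycin, so this protein presumably serves as one half of a chemically induced reassembly system in which a complementary KRas fragment is brought together with it, although the partner construct is not described in this record. The backbone name implies a His tag, but none is annotated in the feature table. The construct's use is recombinant production of the MBP-FRB-KRas fragment, in work on split small GTPase parts for controlled activation of GTPase signalling.
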