Features (pLannotate 1.2.2; 18 found; start..end, strand, type, name):
    562..583     +  protein_bind   CAP binding site: CAP binding activates transcription in the presence of cAMP. E. coli catabolite activator protein
    602..619     +  promoter       tet promoter (fragment): E. coli promoter for tetracycline efflux protein gene
    792..820     +  promoter       tac promoter: strong E. coli promoter; hybrid between the trp and lac UV5 promoters
    828..844     +  protein_bind   lac operator: The lac repressor binds to the lac operator to inhibit transcription in E. coli. This inhibition can be relieved by adding lactose or isopropyl-β-D-thiogalactopyranoside (IPTG). lac repressor encoded by lacI
    914..2014    +  CDS            MBP: maltose binding protein from E. coli; malE (mutated); This version of the gene does not encode a signal sequence, so MBP will remain in the cytosol.
   2087..2353    +  CDS            FRB (sequence withheld): FKBP-rapamycin binding domain of human FRAP
   2408..2443    +  CDS            K-Ras (fragment): human small GTPase proto-oncoprotein
   2500..2586    +  terminator     rrnB T1 terminator: Escherichia coli rrnB; transcription terminator T1 from the E. coli rrnB gene
   2678..2705    +  terminator     rrnB T2 terminator: transcription terminator T2 from the E. coli rrnB gene
   2752..2823    +  promoter       AmpR promoter: bla
   2824..3684    +  CDS            AmpR: β-lactamase; bla; confers resistance to ampicillin, carbenicillin, and related antibiotics
   3772..4360    +  rep_origin     ori: high-copy-number ColE1/pMB1/pBR322/pUC origin of replication
   4546..4598    -  misc_feature   bom (fragment): basis of mobility region from pBR322
   4609..4628    -  misc_feature   bom (fragment): basis of mobility region from pBR322
   4730..4921    -  CDS            rop: Rop protein, which maintains plasmids at low copy number; rop
   4938..5318    +  CDS            YPB1_ECOLX: Protein predicted: Swiss-Prot protein existence level 4. From Escherichia coli.
   5417..5494    +  promoter       lacIq promoter: lacI (mutant); In the lacIq allele, a single base change in the promoter boosts expression of the lacI gene about 10-fold.
   5495..549     +  CDS            lacI (across the origin): lac repressor; lacI; The lac repressor binds to the lac operator to inhibit transcription in E. coli. This inhibition can be relieved by adding lactose or isopropyl-β-D-thiogalactopyranoside (IPTG).
>Addgene plasmid #214302 | pMAL-MBP-FRB-KRas/N12 | addgene full sequence | sequence record 422220 | Addgene NGS Result
CACCAGCAAATCGCGCTGTTAGCGGGCCCATTAAGTTCTGTCTCGGCGCGTCTGCGTCTGGCTGGCTGGC
ATAAATATCTCACTCGCAATCAAATTCAGCCGATAGCGGAACGGGAAGGCGACTGGAGTGCCATGTCCGG
TTTTCAACAAACCATGCAAATGCTGAATGAGGGCATCGTTCCCACTGCGATGCTGGTTGCCAACGATCAG
ATGGCGCTGGGCGCAATGCGCGCCATTACCGAGTCCGGGCTGCGCGTTGGTGCGGATATTTCGGTAGTGG
GATACGACGATACCGAAGACAGCTCATGTTATATCCCGCCGTTAACCACCATCAAACAGGATTTTCGCCT
GCTGGGGCAAACCAGCGTGGACCGCTTGCTGCAACTCTCTCAGGGCCAGGCGGTGAAGGGCAATCAGCTG
TTGCCCGTCTCACTGGTGAAAAGAAAAACCACCCTGGCGCCCAATACACAAACCGCCTCTCCCCGCGCGT
TGGCCGATTCATTAATGCAGCTGGCACGACAGGTTTCCCGACTGGAAAGCGGGCAGTGAGCGCAACGCAA
TTAATGTAAGTTAGCTCACTCATTAGGCACAATTCTCATGTTTGACAGCTTATCATCGACTGCACGGTGC
ACCAATGCTTCTGGCGTCAGGCAGCCATCGGAAGCTGTGGTATGGCTGTGCAGGTCGTAAATCACTGCAT
AATTCGTGTCGCTCAAGGCGCACTCCCGTTCTGGATAATGTTTTTTGCGCCGACATCATAACGGTTCTGG
CAAATATTCTGAAATGAGCTGTTGACAATTAATCATCGGCTCGTATAATGTGTGGAATTGTGAGCGGATA
ACAATTTCACACAGGAAACAGCCAGTCCGTTTAGGTGTTTTCACGAGCAATTGACCAACAAGGACCATAG
ATTATGAAAATCGAAGAAGGTAAACTGGTAATCTGGATTAACGGCGATAAAGGCTATAACGGTCTCGCTG
AAGTCGGTAAGAAATTCGAGAAAGATACCGGAATTAAAGTCACCGTTGAGCATCCGGATAAACTGGAAGA
GAAATTCCCACAGGTTGCGGCAACTGGCGATGGCCCTGACATTATCTTCTGGGCACACGACCGCTTTGGT
GGCTACGCTCAATCTGGCCTGTTGGCTGAAATCACCCCGGACAAAGCGTTCCAGGACAAGCTGTATCCGT
TTACCTGGGATGCCGTACGTTACAACGGCAAGCTGATTGCTTACCCGATCGCTGTTGAAGCGTTATCGCT
GATTTATAACAAAGATCTGCTGCCGAACCCGCCAAAAACCTGGGAAGAGATCCCGGCGCTGGATAAAGAA
CTGAAAGCGAAAGGTAAGAGCGCGCTGATGTTCAACCTGCAAGAACCGTACTTCACCTGGCCGCTGATTG
CTGCTGACGGGGGTTATGCGTTCAAGTATGAAAACGGCAAGTACGACATTAAAGACGTGGGCGTGGATAA
CGCTGGCGCGAAAGCGGGTCTGACCTTCCTGGTTGACCTGATTAAAAACAAACACATGAATGCAGACACC
GATTACTCCATCGCAGAAGCTGCCTTTAATAAAGGCGAAACAGCGATGACCATCAACGGCCCGTGGGCAT
GGTCCAACATCGACACCAGCAAAGTGAATTATGGTGTAACGGTACTGCCGACCTTCAAGGGTCAACCATC
CAAACCGTTCGTTGGCGTGCTGAGCGCAGGTATTAACGCCGCCAGTCCGAACAAAGAGCTGGCAAAAGAG
TTCCTCGAAAACTATCTGCTGACTGATGAAGGTCTGGAAGCGGTTAATAAAGACAAACCGCTGGGTGCCG
TAGCGCTGAAGTCTTACGAGGAAGAGTTGGTGAAAGATCCGCGTATTGCCGCCACTATGGAAAACGCCCA
GAAAGGTGAAATCATGCCGAACATCCCGCAGATGTCCGCTTTCTGGTATGCCGTGCGTACTGCGGTGATC
AACGCCGCCAGCGGTCGTCAGACTGTCGATGAAGCCCTGAAAGACGCGCAGACTAATTCGAGCTCGAACA
ACAACAACAATAACAATAACAACAACCTCGGGATCGAGGGAAGGATTTCACATATG
[270 nt withheld, positions 2087-2356]
CAGATCTCGTACGCGTCCCGGGGCGGTGGCTCATCTGGCGGAGGTGAGCTCATGACTGAATATAAACTTG
TGGTAGTTGGAGCTGGTTAAGGATCCGAATTCCCTGCAGGTAATCATCATCATCACCACCACTAAATAAG
CTTCAAATAAAACGAAAGGCTCAGTCGAAAGACTGGGCCTTTCGTTTTATCTGTTGTTTGTCGGTGAACG
CTCTCCTGAGTAGGACAAATCCGCCGGGAGCGGATTTGAACGTTGCGAAGCAACGGCCCGGAGGGTGGCG
GGCAGGACGCCCGCCATAAACTGCCAGGCATCAAATTAAGCAGAAGGCCATCCTGACGGATGGCCTTTTT
GCGTTTCTACAAACTCTTTCGGTCCGTTGTTTATTTTTCTAAATACATTCAAATATGTATCCGCTCATGA
GACAATAACCCTGATAAATGCTTCAATAATATTGAAAAAGGAAGAGTATGAGTATTCAACATTTCCGTGT
CGCCCTTATTCCCTTTTTTGCGGCATTTTGCCTTCCTGTTTTTGCTCACCCAGAAACGCTGGTGAAAGTA
AAAGATGCTGAAGATCAGTTGGGTGCACGAGTGGGTTACATCGAACTGGATCTCAACAGCGGTAAGATCC
TTGAGAGTTTTCGCCCCGAAGAACGTTTCCCAATGATGAGCACTTTTAAAGTTCTGCTATGTGGCGCGGT
ATTATCCCGTGTTGACGCCGGGCAAGAGCAACTCGGTCGCCGCATACACTATTCTCAGAATGACTTGGTT
GAGTACTCACCAGTCACAGAAAAGCATCTTACGGATGGCATGACAGTAAGAGAATTATGCAGTGCTGCCA
TAACCATGAGTGATAACACTGCGGCCAACTTACTTCTGACAACGATCGGAGGACCGAAGGAGCTAACCGC
TTTTTTGCACAACATGGGGGATCATGTAACTCGCCTTGATCGTTGGGAACCGGAGCTGAATGAAGCCATA
CCAAACGACGAGCGTGACACCACGATGCCTGTAGCAATGGCAACAACGTTGCGCAAACTATTAACTGGCG
AACTACTTACTCTAGCTTCCCGGCAACAATTAATAGACTGGATGGAGGCGGATAAAGTTGCAGGACCACT
TCTGCGCTCGGCCCTTCCGGCTGGCTGGTTTATTGCTGATAAATCTGGAGCCGGTGAGCGTGGGTCTCGC
GGTATCATTGCAGCACTGGGGCCAGATGGTAAGCCCTCCCGTATCGTAGTTATCTACACGACGGGGAGTC
AGGCAACTATGGATGAACGAAATAGACAGATCGCTGAGATAGGTGCCTCACTGATTAAGCATTGGTAACT
GTCAGACCAAGTTTACTCATATATACTTTAGATTGATTTCCTTAGGACTGAGCGTCAACCCCGTAGAAAA
GATCAAAGGATCTTCTTGAGATCCTTTTTTTCTGCGCGTAATCTGCTGCTTGCAAACAAAAAAACCACCG
CTACCAGCGGTGGTTTGTTTGCCGGATCAAGAGCTACCAACTCTTTTTCCGAAGGTAACTGGCTTCAGCA
GAGCGCAGATACCAAATACTGTCCTTCTAGTGTAGCCGTAGTTAGGCCACCACTTCAAGAACTCTGTAGC
ACCGCCTACATACCTCGCTCTGCTAATCCTGTTACCAGTGGCTGCTGCCAGTGGCGATAAGTCGTGTCTT
ACCGGGTTGGACTCAAGACGATAGTTACCGGATAAGGCGCAGCGGTCGGGCTGAACGGGGGGTTCGTGCA
CACAGCCCAGCTTGGAGCGAACGACCTACACCGAACTGAGATACCTACAGCGTGAGCTATGAGAAAGCGC
CACGCTTCCCGAAGGGAGAAAGGCGGACAGGTATCCGGTAAGCGGCAGGGTCGGAACAGGAGAGCGCACG
AGGGAGCTTCCAGGGGGAAACGCCTGGTATCTTTATAGTCCTGTCGGGTTTCGCCACCTCTGACTTGAGC
GTCGATTTTTGTGATGCTCGTCAGGGGGGCGGAGCCTATGGAAAAACGCCAGCAACGCGGCCTTTTTACG
GTTCCTGGCCTTTTGCTGGCCTTTTGCTCACATGTTCTTTCCTGCGTTATCCCCTGATTCTGTGGATAAC
CGTATTACCGCCTTTGAGTGAGCTGATACCGCTCGCCGCAGCCGAACGACCGAGCGCAGCGAGTCAGTGA
GCGAGGAAGCGGAAGAGCGCCTGATGCGGTATTTTCTCCTTACGCATCTGTGCGGTATTTCACACCGCAT
ATAAGGTGCACTGTGACTGGGTCATGGCTGCGCCCCGACACCCGCCAACACCCGCTGACGCGCCCTGACG
GGCTTGTCTGCTCCCGGCATCCGCTTACAGACAAGCTGTGACCGTCTCCGGGAGCTGCATGTGTCAGAGG
TTTTCACCGTCATCACCGAAACGCGCGAGGCAGCTGCGGTAAAGCTCATCAGCGTGGTCGTGCAGCGATT
CACAGATGTCTGCCTGTTCATCCGCGTCCAGCTCGTTGAGTTTCTCCAGAAGCGTTAATGTCTGGCTTCT
GATAAAGCGGGCCATGTTAAGGGCGGTTTTTTCCTGTTTGGTCACTGATGCCTCCGTGTAAGGGGGATTT
CTGTTCATGGGGGTAATGATACCGATGAAACGAGAGAGGATGCTCACGATACGGGTTACTGATGATGAAC
ATGCCCGGTTACTGGAACGTTGTGAGGGTAAACAACTGGCGGTATGGATGCGGCGGGACCAGAGAAAAAT
CACTCAGGGTCAATGCCAGCGCTTCGTTAATACAGATGTAGGTGTTCCACAGGGTAGCCAGCAGCATCCT
GCGATGCAGATCCGGAACATAATGGTGCAGGGCGCTGACTTCCGCGTTTCCAGACTTTACGAAACACGGA
AACCGAAGACCATTCATGTTGTTGCTCAGGTCGCAGACGTTTTGCAGCAGCAGTCGCTTCACGTTCGCTC
GCGTATCGGTGATTCATTCTGCTAACCAGTAAGGCAACCCCGCCAGCCTAGCCGGGTCCTCAACGACAGG
AGCACGATCATGCGCACCCGTGGCCAGGACCCAACGCTGCCCGAAATTCCGACACCATCGAATGGTGCAA
AACCTTTCGCGGTATGGCATGATAGCGCCCGGAAGAGAGTCAATTCAGGGTGGTGAATGTGAAACCAGTA
ACGTTATACGATGTCGCAGAGTATGCCGGTGTCTCTTATCAGACCGTTTCCCGCGTGGTGAACCAGGCCA
GCCACGTTTCTGCGAAAACGCGGGAAAAAGTGGAAGCGGCGATGGCGGAGCTGAATTACATTCCCAACCG
CGTGGCACAACAACTGGCGGGCAAACAGTCGTTGCTGATTGGCGTTGCCACCTCCAGTCTGGCCCTGCAC
GCGCCGTCGCAAATTGTCGCGGCGATTAAATCTCGCGCCGATCAACTGGGTGCCAGCGTGGTGGTGTCGA
TGGTAGAACGAAGCGGCGTCGAAGCCTGTAAAGCGGCGGTGCACAATCTTCTCGCGCAACGCGTCAGTGG
GCTGATCATTAACTATCCGCTGGATGACCAGGATGCCATTGCTGTGGAAGCTGCCTGCACTAATGTTCCG
GCGTTATTTCTTGATGTCTCTGACCAGACACCCATCAACAGTATTATTTTCTCCCATGAAGACGGTACGC
GACTGGGCGTGGAGCATCTGGTCGCATTGGGT
